>Addgene plasmid #166777 | pcDNA3.1-GGamma5-GFP2 | addgene full sequence | sequence record 408989 | Addgene NGS Result
GTTTTAAATCAATCTAAAGTATATATGAGTAAACTTGGTCTGACAGTTACCAATGCTTAATCAGTGAGGC
ACCTATCTCAGCGATCTGTCTATTTCGTTCATCCATAGTTGCCTGACTCCCCGTCGTGTAGATAACTACG
ATACGGGAGGGCTTACCATCTGGCCCCAGTGCTGCAATGATACCGCGAGACCCACGCTCACCGGCTCCAG
ATTTATCAGCAATAAACCAGCCAGCCGGAAGGGCCGAGCGCAGAAGTGGTCCTGCAACTTTATCCGCCTC
CATCCAGTCTATTAATTGTTGCCGGGAAGCTAGAGTAAGTAGTTCGCCAGTTAATAGTTTGCGCAACGTT
GTTGCCATTGCTACAGGCATCGTGGTGTCACGCTCGTCGTTTGGTATGGCTTCATTCAGCTCCGGTTCCC
AACGATCAAGGCGAGTTACATGATCCCCCATGTTGTGCAAAAAAGCGGTTAGCTCCTTCGGTCCTCCGAT
CGTTGTCAGAAGTAAGTTGGCCGCAGTGTTATCACTCATGGTTATGGCAGCACTGCATAATTCTCTTACT
GTCATGCCATCCGTAAGATGCTTTTCTGTGACTGGTGAGTACTCAACCAAGTCATTCTGAGAATAGTGTA
TGCGGCGACCGAGTTGCTCTTGCCCGGCGTCAATACGGGATAATACCGCGCCACATAGCAGAACTTTAAA
AGTGCTCATCATTGGAAAACGTTCTTCGGGGCGAAAACTCTCAAGGATCTTACCGCTGTTGAGATCCAGT
TCGATGTAACCCACTCGTGCACCCAACTGATCTTCAGCATCTTTTACTTTCACCAGCGTTTCTGGGTGAG
CAAAAACAGGAAGGCAAAATGCCGCAAAAAAGGGAATAAGGGCGACACGGAAATGTTGAATACTCATACT
CTTCCTTTTTCAATATTATTGAAGCATTTATCAGGGTTATTGTCTCATGAGCGGATACATATTTGAATGT
ATTTAGAAAAATAAACAAATAGGGGTTCCGCGCACATTTCCCCGAAAAGTGCCACCTGACGTCGACGGAT
CGGGAGATCTCCCGATCCCCTATGGTGCACTCTCAGTACAATCTGCTCTGATGCCGCATAGTTAAGCCAG
TATCTGCTCCCTGCTTGTGTGTTGGAGGTCGCTGAGTAGTGCGCGAGCAAAATTTAAGCTACAACAAGGC
AAGGCTTGACCGACAATTGCATGAAGAATCTGCTTAGGGTTAGGCGTTTTGCGCTGCTTCGCGATGTACG
GGCCAGATATACGCGTTGACATTGATTATTGACTAGTTATTAATAGTAATCAATTACGGGGTCATTAGTT
CATAGCCCATATATGGAGTTCCGCGTTACATAACTTACGGTAAATGGCCCGCCTGGCTGACCGCCCAACG
ACCCCCGCCCATTGACGTCAATAATGACGTATGTTCCCATAGTAACGCCAATAGGGACTTTCCATTGACG
TCAATGGGTGGAGTATTTACGGTAAACTGCCCACTTGGCAGTACATCAAGTGTATCATATGCCAAGTACG
CCCCCTATTGACGTCAATGACGGTAAATGGCCCGCCTGGCATTATGCCCAGTACATGACCTTATGGGACT
TTCCTACTTGGCAGTACATCTACGTATTAGTCATCGCTATTACCATGGTGATGCGGTTTTGGCAGTACAT
CAATGGGCGTGGATAGCGGTTTGACTCACGGGGATTTCCAAGTCTCCACCCCATTGACGTCAATGGGAGT
TTGTTTTGGCACCAAAATCAACGGGACTTTCCAAAATGTCGTAACAACTCCGCCCCATTGACGCAAATGG
GCGGTAGGCGTGTACGGTGGGAGGTCTATATAAGCAGAGCTCTCTGGCTAACTAGAGAACCCACTGCTTA
CTGGCTTATCGAAATTAATACGACTCACTATAGGGAGACCCAAGCTGGCTAGCCACCATGGTGAGCAAGG
GCGAGGAGCTGTTCACCGGGGTGGTGCCCATCCTGGTCGAGCTGGACGGCGACGTAAACGGCCACAAGTT
CAGCGTGTCCGGCGAGGGCGAGGGCGATGCCACCTACGGCAAGCTGACCCTGAAGTTCATCTGCACCACC
GGCAAGCTGCCCGTGCCCTGGCCCACCCTCGTGACCACCCTGAGCTACGGCGTGCAGTGCTTCAGCCGCT
ACCCCGACCACATGAAGCAGCACGACTTCTTCAAGTCCGCCATGCCCGAAGGCTACGTCCAGGAGCGCAC
CATCTTCTTCAAGGACGACGGCAACTACAAGACCCGCGCCGAGGTGAAGTTCGAGGGCGACACCCTGGTG
AACCGCATCGAGCTGAAGGGCATCGACTTCAAGGAGGACGGCAACATCCTGGGGCACAAGCTGGAGTACA
ACTACAACCCCCACAACGTCTATATCATGGCCGACAAGCAGAAGAACGGCATCAAGGTGAACTTCAAGAT
CCGCCACAACATCGAGGACGGCAGCGTGCAGCTCGCCGACCACTACCAGCAGAACACCCCCATCGGCGAC
GGCCCCGTGCTGCTGCCCGACAACCACTACCTGTTCACCCAGTCCGCCCTGAGCAAAGACCCCAACGAGA
AGCGCGATCACATGGTCCTGCTGGAGTTCGTGACCGCCGCCGGGATCACTCTCGGCATGGACGAGCTGTA
CAAGGGATCCGCCGGTACCATGTCTGGTTCATCCAGCGTCGCGGCTATGAAAAAAGTGGTTCAACAGCTC
CGGCTGGAGGCCGGGCTCAATCGGGTGAAGGTTTCCCAGGCAGCTGCAGATTTGAAACAGTTCTGTCTGC
AGAATGCTCAACATGACCCTCTGCTGACTGGAGTATCTTCAAGTACAAATCCCTTCAGGCCCCAGAAAGT
CTGTTCCTTTTTGTAGTCTAGAGGGCCCGTTTAAACCCGCTGATCAGCCTCGACTGTGCCTTCTAGTTGC
CAGCCATCTGTTGTTTGCCCCTCCCCCGTGCCTTCCTTGACCCTGGAAGGTGCCACTCCCACTGTCCTTT
CCTAATAAAATGAGGAAATTGCATCGCATTGTCTGAGTAGGTGTCATTCTATTCTGGGGGGTGGGGTGGG
GCAGGACAGCAAGGGGGAGGATTGGGAAGACAATAGCAGGCATGCTGGGGATGCGGTGGGCTCTATGGCT
TCTGAGGCGGAAAGAACCAGCTGGGGCTCTAGGGGGTATCCCC
[124 nt withheld, positions 3194-3317]
C
[91 nt withheld, positions 3319-3409]
A
[49 nt withheld, positions 3411-3459]
CCTTTGACGTTGGAGTCCACGTTCTTT
[37 nt withheld, positions 3487-3523]
ACCCTATCTCGGTCTATTCTTTTGATTTATAAGGGATTTTGCCGATTTCGGCCTATTGGTTAAAAAATGA
GCTGATTTAACAAAAATTTAACGCGAATTAATTCTGTGGAATGTGTGTCAGTTAGGGTGTGGAAAGTCCC
CAGGCTCCCCAGCAGGCAGAAGTATGCAAAGCATGCATCTCAATTAGTCAGCAACCAGGTGTGGAAAGTC
CCCAGGCTCCCCAGCAGGCAGAAGTATGCAAAGCATGCATCTCAATTAGTCAGCAACCATAGTCCCGCCC
CTAACTCCGCCCATCCCGCCCCTAACTCCGCCCAGTTCCGCCCATTCTCCGCCCCATGGCTGACTAATTT
TTTTTATTTATGCAGAGGCCGAGGCCGCCTCTGCCTCTGAGCTATTCCAGAAGTAGTGAGGAGGCTTTTT
TGGAGGCCTAGGCTTTTGCAAAAAGCTCCCGGGAGCTTGTATATCCATTTTCGGATCTGATCAGCACGTG
ATGAAAAAGCCTGAACTCACCGCGACGTCTGTCGAGAAGTTTCTGATCGAAAAGTTCGACAGCGTCTCCG
ACCTGATGCAGCTCTCGGAGGGCGAAGAATCTCGTGCTTTCAGCTTCGATGTAGGAGGGCGTGGATATGT
CCTGCGGGTAAATAGCTGCGCCGATGGTTTCTACAAAGATCGTTATGTTTATCGGCACTTTGCATCGGCC
GCGCTCCCGATTCCGGAAGTGCTTGACATTGGGGAATTCAGCGAGAGCCTGACCTATTGCATCTCCCGCC
GTGCACAGGGTGTCACGTTGCAAGACCTGCCTGAAACCGAACTGCCCGCTGTTCTGCAGCCGGTCGCGGA
GGCCATGGATGCGATCGCTGCGGCCGATCTTAGCCAGACGAGCGGGTTCGGCCCATTCGGACCGCAAGGA
ATCGGTCAATACACTACATGGCGTGATTTCATATGCGCGATTGCTGATCCCCATGTGTATCACTGGCAAA
CTGTGATGGACGACACCGTCAGTGCGTCCGTCGCGCAGGCTCTCGATGAGCTGATGCTTTGGGCCGAGGA
CTGCCCCGAAGTCCGGCACCTCGTGCACGCGGATTTCGGCTCCAACAATGTCCTGACGGACAATGGCCGC
ATAACAGCGGTCATTGACTGGAGCGAGGCGATGTTCGGGGATTCCCAATACGAGGTCGCCAACATCTTCT
TCTGGAGGCCGTGGTTGGCTTGTATGGAGCAGCAGACGCGCTACTTCGAGCGGAGGCATCCGGAGCTTGC
AGGATCGCCGCGGCTCCGGGCGTATATGCTCCGCATTGGTCTTGACCAACTCTATCAGAGCTTGGTTGAC
GGCAATTTCGATGATGCAGCTTGGGCGCAGGGTCGATGCGACGCAATCGTCCGATCCGGAGCCGGGACTG
TCGGGCGTACACAAATCGCCCGCAGAAGCGCGGCCGTCTGGACCGATGGCTGTGTAGAAGTACTCGCCGA
TAGTGGAAACCGACGCCCCAGCACTCGTCCGAGGGCAAAGGAATAGCACGTGCTACGAGATTTCGATTCC
ACCGCCGCCTTCTATGAAAGGTTGGGCTTCGGAATCGTTTTCCGGGACGCCGGCTGGATGATCCTCCAGC
GCGGGGATCTCATGCTGGAGTTCTTCGCCCACCCCAACTTGTTTATTGCAGCTTATAATGGTTACAAATA
AAGCAATAGCATCACAAATTTCACAAATAAAGCATTTTTTTCACTGCATTCTAGTTGTGGTTTGTCCAAA
CTCATCAATGTATCTTATCATGTCTGTATACCGTCGACCTCTAGCTAGAGCTTGGCGTAATCATGGTCAT
AGCTGTTTCCTGTGTGAAATTGTTATCCGCTCACAATTCCACACAACATACGAGCCGGAAGCATAAAGTG
TAAAGCCTGGGGTGCCTAATGAGTGAGCTAACTCACATTAATTGCGTTGCGCTCACTGCCCGCTTTCCAG
TCGGGAAACCTGTCGTGCCAGCTGCATTAATGAATCGGCCAACGCGCGGGGAGAGGCGGTTTGCGTATTG
GGCGCTCTTCCGCTTCCTCGCTCACTGACTCGCTGCGCTCGGTCGTTCGGCTGCGGCGAGCGGTATCAGC
TCACTCAAAGGCGGTAATACGGTTATCCACAGAATCAGGGGATAACGCAGGAAAGAACATGTGAGCAAAA
GGCCAGCAAAAGGCCAGGAACCGTAAAAAGGCCGCGTTGCTGGCGTTTTTCCATAGGCTCCGCCCCCCTG
ACGAGCATCACAAAAATCGACGCTCAAGTCAGAGGTGGCGAAACCCGACAGGACTATAAAGATACCAGGC
GTTTCCCCCTGGAAGCTCCCTCGTGCGCTCTCCTGTTCCGACCCTGCCGCTTACCGGATACCTGTCCGCC
TTTCTCCCTTCGGGAAGCGTGGCGCTTTCTCATAGCTCACGCTGTAGGTATCTCAGTTCGGTGTAGGTCG
TTCGCTCCAAGCTGGGCTGTGTGCACGAACCCCCCGTTCAGCCCGACCGCTGCGCCTTATCCGGTAACTA
TCGTCTTGAGTCCAACCCGGTAAGACACGACTTATCGCCACTGGCAGCAGCCACTGGTAACAGGATTAGC
AGAGCGAGGTATGTAGGCGGTGCTACAGAGTTCTTGAAGTGGTGGCCTAACTACGGCTACACTAGAAGAA
CAGTATTTGGTATCTGCGCTCTGCTGAAGCCAGTTACCTTCGGAAAAAGAGTTGGTAGCTCTTGATCCGG
CAAACAAACCACCGCTGGTAGCGGTGGTTTTTTTGTTTGCAAGCAGCAGATTACGCGCAGAAAAAAAGGA
TCTCAAGAAGATCCTTTGATCTTTTCTACGGGGTCTGACGCTCAGTGGAACGAAAACTCACGTTAAGGGA
TTTTGGTCATGAGATTATCAAAAAGGATCTTCACCTAGATCCTTTTAAATTAAAAATGAA
Features (pLannotate 1.2.2; 21 found; start..end, strand, type, name):
     47..907     -  CDS            AmpR: β-lactamase; bla; confers resistance to ampicillin, carbenicillin, and related antibiotics
    908..1012    -  promoter       AmpR promoter: bla
   1071..1123    -  misc_feature   bom (fragment): basis of mobility region from pBR322
   1278..1657    +  enhancer       CMV enhancer: human cytomegalovirus immediate early enhancer
   1658..1861    +  promoter       CMV promoter: human cytomegalovirus (CMV) immediate early promoter
   1857..1890    +  LTR            5' LTR (truncated) (fragment): truncated 5' long terminal repeat (LTR) from HIV-1
   1906..1924    +  promoter       T7 promoter: promoter for bacteriophage T7 RNA polymerase
   1948..2664    +  CDS            EGFP: the original enhanced GFP (Yang et al., 1996) mammalian codon-optimized
   2680..2883    +  CDS            GNG5: GBG5_BOVIN - Also known as GNGT5. Experimental evidence at protein level: Swiss-Prot protein existence level 1. Guanine nucleotide-binding proteins (G proteins) are involved as a modulator or transducer in various transmembrane signaling systems. The beta and gamma chains are required for the GTPase activity, for replacement of GDP by GTP, and for G protein-effector interaction. From Bos taurus (Bovine).
   2924..3148    +  polyA_signal   bGH poly(A) signal: bovine growth hormone polyadenylation signal
   3152..3173    +  promoter       SV40 promoter (fragment): SV40 enhancer and early promoter
   3194..3622    +  rep_origin     f1 ori (sequence partly withheld): f1 bacteriophage origin of replication; arrow indicates direction of (+) strand synthesis
   3636..3965    +  promoter       SV40 promoter: SV40 enhancer and early promoter
   4014..5039    +  CDS            HygR: aminoglycoside phosphotransferase from E. coli; aph(4)-Ia; confers resistance to hygromycin
   5049..5174    +  CDS            ble (fragment): BLE_KLEPN - Experimental evidence at protein level: Swiss-Prot protein existence level 1. Binding protein with a strong affinity to the bleomycin family of antibiotics. Binds to CL990; an antimitotic-antibiotic compound. From Klebsiella pneumoniae.
   5169..5290    +  polyA_signal   SV40 poly(A) signal: SV40 polyadenylation signal
   5363..5379    -  protein_bind   lac operator: The lac repressor binds to the lac operator to inhibit transcription in E. coli. This inhibition can be relieved by adding lactose or isopropyl-β-D-thiogalactopyranoside (IPTG). lac repressor encoded by lacI
   5387..5417    -  promoter       lac promoter: promoter for the E. coli lac operon
   5432..5453    -  protein_bind   CAP binding site: CAP binding activates transcription in the presence of cAMP. E. coli catabolite activator protein
   5466..5558    -  CDS            lacI (fragment): lac repressor; lacI; The lac repressor binds to the lac operator to inhibit transcription in E. coli. This inhibition can be relieved by adding lactose or isopropyl-β-D-thiogalactopyranoside (IPTG).
   5741..6329    -  rep_origin     ori: high-copy-number ColE1/pMB1/pBR322/pUC origin of replication
