[The description below was written by a language model from this plasmid's Addgene catalogue record and pLannotate feature annotations shown in this document.]
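Description:
pcDNA3.1-GGamma5-GFP2 is a mammalian expression plasmid built on the Invitrogen pcDNA3.1 backbone (hygromycin version), with a sequenced length of about 6.5 kb. In E. coli it is maintained at high copy from a ColE1/pUC-type origin and selected with ampicillin through the β-lactamase gene. An f1 origin is also present. For selection in mammalian cells, an SV40 early promoter drives a hygromycin phosphotransferase gene terminated by an SV40 polyadenylation signal. Short annotated fragments (bom, a truncated HIV-1 LTR match, ble, lacI and lac promoter/operator elements) appear to be backbone remnants or partial annotation hits, not functional parts of the design.

The payload is a 939 bp fusion open reading frame transcribed from the CMV immediate-early enhancer/promoter and terminated by the bovine growth hormone polyadenylation signal. A T7 promoter lies just upstream of the coding region. According to the record, GFP2 is placed at the N-terminus of human G protein gamma-5 (GNG5) and joined to it by a GSAG linker. The automated annotation labels the fluorescent protein as EGFP and matches the gamma subunit to the bovine orthologue, which most likely reflects close sequence similarity and not a different insert.

The fusion serves as the GFP2 acceptor in BRET2 biosensors that report heterotrimeric G protein dissociation following GPCR activation. In such sensors it is typically co-expressed with a luciferase-tagged Gα donor and a Gβ subunit. The depositor describes this gamma subunit as a "non-optimal" component of the biosensor platform, so it is useful mainly for comparison or for testing alternative subunit combinations. It was generated under a programme developing tools for understudied druggable proteins.
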