Addgene plasmid #166777: pcDNA3.1-GGamma5-GFP2
Purpose: Encodes a G gamma subunit containing GFP2 as an "non-optimal" component of a BRET2 biosensor for studying heterotrimeric G protein dissociation
Depositing lab: Bryan Roth. Depositing organization: University of North Carolina at Chapel Hill. Publication: TRUPATH, an open-source biosensor platform for interrogating the GPCR transducerome. Olsen RHJ, DiBerto JF, English JG, Glaudin AM, Krumm BE, Slocum ST, Che T, Gavin AC, McCorvy JD, Roth BL, Strachan RT. Nat Chem Biol. 2020 May 4. pii: 10.1038/s41589-020-0535-8. doi: 10.1038/s41589-020-0535-8. PubMed 32367019.
Backbone
  Vector backbone: pcDNA3.1
  Backbone manufacturer: Invitrogen
  Backbone size w/o insert (bp): 5432
  Vector type: Mammalian Expression
  Selectable markers: Hygromycin
Growth in bacteria
  Bacterial resistance: Ampicillin, 100 μg/mL
  Growth temperature: 37°C
  Growth strain: NEB Stable
  Copy number: High Copy
Gene/Insert
  Gene/Insert name: GGamma5-GFP2 (alt names: GNG5; Green Fluorescent Protein 2)
  Species: H. sapiens (human), Synthetic
  Insert size (bp): 939
  Mutation: Contains an N-terminal GFP2 and GSAG linker
  Entrez Gene: GNG5
  Promoter: CMV
  Cloning method: Gibson Cloning
  Sequencing primers: 5′ CGCAAATGGGCGGTAGGCGTG; 3′ TAGAAGGCACAGTCGAGG
Terms and licenses: Academic/Nonprofit Terms; Industry Terms: Not Available to Industry
Depositor comments: These plasmids were generated as part of the Illuminating the Druggable Genome (IDG) program sponsored by the NIH Common Fund. The goal of this program is to identify, gather, and distribute information and resources for proteins that currently are not well-studied yet belong to commonly drug-targeted protein families: protein kinases, non-olfactory G-protein coupled receptors (GPCRs), and ion channels. The IDG program is designed to develop fundamental research tools for understudied proteins, elucidate their function, and disseminate the IDG-related resources and data to the greater scientific community.
How to cite: pcDNA3.1-GGamma5-GFP2 was a gift from Bryan Roth (Addgene plasmid # 166777 ; http://n2t.net/addgene:166777 ; RRID:Addgene_166777)
